>Addgene plasmid #153419 | MBC1-PuroIII | addgene full sequence | sequence record 306221 | Addgene NGS Result
CTCAACAATATCACCAGCTGAAGCCTATAGAGTACGAGCCATAGATAAAATAAAAGATTTTATTTAGTCT
CCAGAAAAAGGGGGGAATGAAAGACCCCACCTGTAGGTTTGGCAAGCTAGCTTAAGTAACGCCATTTTGC
AAGGCATGGAAAATACATAACTGAGAATAGAGAAGTTCAGATCAAGGTTAGGAACAGAGAGACAGCAGAA
TATGGGCCAAACAGGATATCTGTGGTAAGCAGTTCCTGCCCCGGCTCAGGGCCAAGAACAGATGGTCCCC
AGATGCGGTCCCGCCCTCAGCAGTTTCTAGAGAACCATCAGATGTTTCCAGGGTGCCCCAAGGACCTGAA
ATGACCCTGTGCCTTATTTGAACTAACCAATCAGTTCGCTTCTCGCTTCTGTTCGCGCGCTTCTGCTCCC
CGAGCTCAATAAAAGAGCCCACAACCCCTCACTCGGCGCGCCAGTCCTCCGATAGACTGCGTCGCCCGGG
TACCCGTATTCCCAATAAAGCCTCTTGCTGTTTGCATCCGAATCGTGGACTCGCTGATCCTTGGGAGGGT
CTCCTCAGATTGATTGACTGCCCACCTCGGGGGTCTTTCATTTGGAGGTTCCACCGAGATTTGGAGACCC
CTGCCCAGGGACCACCGACCCCCCCGCCGGGAGGTAAGCTGGCCAGCGGTCGTTTCGTGTCTGTCTCTGT
CTTTGTGCGTGTTTGTGCCGGCATCTAATGTTTGCGCCTGCGTCTGTACTAGTTAGCTAACTAGCTCTGT
ATCTGGCGGACCCGTGGTGGAACTGACGAGTTCTGAACACCCGGCCGCAACCCTGGGAGACGTCCCAGGG
ACTTTGGGGGCCGTTTTTGTGGCCCGACCTGAGGAAGGGAGTCGATGTGGAATCCGACCCCGTCAGGATA
TGTGGTTCTGGTAGGAGACGAGAACCTAAAACAGTTCCCGCCTCCGTCTGAATTTTTGCTTTCGGTTTGG
AACCGAAGCCGCGCGTCTTGTCTGCTGCAGCGCTGCAGCATCGTTCTGTGTTGTCTCTGTCTGACTGTGT
TTCTGTATTTGTCTGAAAATTAGGGCCAGACTGTTACCACTCCCTTAAGTTTGACCTTAGGTCACTGGAA
AGATGTCGAGCGGATCGCTCACAACCAGTCGGTAGATGTCAAGAAGAGACGTTGGGTTACCTTCTGCTCT
GCAGAATGGCCAACCTTTAACGTCGGATGGCCGCGAGACGGCACCTTTAACCGAGACCTCATCACCCAGG
TTAAGATCAAGGTCTTTTCACCTGGCCCGCATGGACACCCAGACCAGGTCCCCTACATCGTGACCTGGGA
AGCCTTGGCTTTTGACCCCCCTCCCTGGGTCAAGCCCTTTGTACACCCTAAGCCTCCGCCTCCTCTTCCT
CCATCCGCCCCGTCTCTCCCCCTTGAACCTCCTCGTTCGACCCCGCCTCGATCCTCCCTTTATCCAGCCC
TCACTCCTTCTCTAGGCGCCGGAATTCACGCGTCACCATGAAAACATATGCTCCTACATTATTCATGTTT
CTATGGCTGCAGCTGGATGGGATGAGTCGACGTACCAGTTAGATCTGAGAAATGTGACTCCACCCAAGGT
CTCCTTGTTTGAGCCATCAAAAGCAGAGATTGCAAACAAACAAAAGGCTACCCTCGTGTGCTTGGCCAGG
GGCTTCTTCCCTGACCACGTGGAGCTGAGCTGGTGGGTGAATGGCAAGGAGGTCCACAGTGGGGTCAGCA
CGGACCCTCAGGCCTACAAGGAGAGCAATTATAGCTACTGCCTGAGCAGCCGCCTGAGGGTCTCTGCTAC
CTTCTGGCACAATCCTCGCAACCACTTCCGCTGCCAAGTGCAGTTCCATGGGCTTTCAGAGGAGGACAAG
TGGCCAGAGGGCTCACCCAAACCTGTCACACAGAACATCAGTGCAGAGGCCTGGGGCCGAGCAGACTGTG
GGATTACCTCAGCATCCTATCAACAAGGGGTCTTGTCTGCCACCATCCTCTATGAGATCCTGCTAGGGAA
AGCCACCCTGTATGCTGTGCTTGTCAGTACACTGGTGGTGATGGCTATGGTCAAAAGAAAGAACTCATGA
CTCGAGCGGGATCAATTCCGCCCCCCCCCTAACGTTACTGGCCGAAGCCGCTTGGAATAAGGCCGGTGTG
CGTTTGTCTATATGTTATTTTCCACCATATTGCCGTCTTTTGGCAATGTGAGGGCCCGGAAACCTGGCCC
TGTCTTCTTGACGAGCATTCCTAGGGGTCTTTCCCCTCTCGCCAAAGGAATGCAAGGTCTGTTGAATGTC
GTGAAGGAAGCAGTTCCTCTGGAAGCTTCTTGAAGACAAACAACGTCTGTAGCGACCCTTTGCAGGCAGC
GGAACCCCCCACCTGGCGACAGGTGCCTCTGCGGCCAAAAGCCACGTGTATAAGATACACCTGCAAAGGC
GGCACAACCCCAGTGCCACGTTGTGAGTTGGATAGTTGTGGAAAGAGTCAAATGGCTCTCCTCAAGCGTA
TTCAACAAGGGGCTGAAGGATGCCCAGAAGGTACCCCATTGTATGGGATCTGATCTGGGGCCTCGGTGCA
CATGCTTTACATGTGTTTAGTCGAGGTTAAAAAAACGTCTAGGCCCCCCGAACCACGGGGACGTGGTTTT
CCTTTGAAAAACACGATAATACCATGACCGAGTACAAGCCCACGGTGCGCCTCGCCACCCGCGACGACGT
CCCCAGGGCCGTACGCACCCTCGCCGCCGCGTTCGCCGACTACCCCGCCACGCGCCACACCGTCGATCCA
GACCGCCACATCGAGCGGGTCACCGAGCTGCAAGAACTCTTCCTCACGCGCGTCGGGCTCGACATCGGCA
AGGTGTGGGTCGCGGACGACGGCGCCGCGGTGGCGGTCTGGACCACGCCGGAGAGCGTCGAAGCGGGGGC
GGTGTTCGCCGAGATCGGCCCGCGCATGGCCGAGTTGAGCGGTTCCCGGCTGGCCGCGCAGCAACAGATG
GAAGGCCTCCTGGCGCCGCACCGGCCCAAGGAGCCCGCGTGGTTCCTGGCCACCGTCGGCGTCTCGCCCG
ACCACCAGGGCAAGGGTCTGGGCAGCGCCGTCGTGCTCCCCGGAGTGGAGGCGGCCGAGCGCGCCGGGGT
GCCCGCCTTCCTGGAGACCTCCGCGCCCCGCAACCTCCCCTTCTACGAGCGGCTCGGCTTCACCGTCACC
GCCGACGTCGAGGTGCCCGAAGGACCGCGCACCTGGTGCATGACCCGCAAGCCCGGTGCCTGACTCGACC
TGCAGGCATGCAAGCTTCAGGTAGCCGGCTAACGTTAACAACCGGTACCTCTAGAACTATAGCTAGCATG
CGCAAATTTAAAGCGCTGATATCGATAAAATAAAAGATTTTATTTAGTCTCCAGAAAAAGGGGGGAATGA
AAGACCCCACCTGTAGGTTTGGCAAGCTAGCTTAAGTAACGCCATTTTGCAAGGCATGGAAAATACATAA
CTGAGAATAGAGAAGTTCAGATCAAGGTTAGGAACAGAGAGACAGCAGAATATGGGCCAAACAGGATATC
TGTGGTAAGCAGTTCCTGCCCCGGCTCAGGGCCAAGAACAGATGGTCCCCAGATGCGGTCCCGCCCTCAG
CAGTTTCTAGAGAACCATCAGATGTTTCCAGGGTGCCCCAAGGACCTGAAATGACCCTGTGCCTTATTTG
AACTAACCAATCAGTTCGCTTCTCGCTTCTGTTCGCGCGCTTCTGCTCCCCGAGCTCAATAAAAGAGCCC
ACAACCCCTCACTCGGCGCGCCAGTCCTCCGATAGACTGCGTCGCCCGGGTACCCGTGTATCCAATAAAC
CCTCTTGCAGTTGCATCCGACTTGTGGTCTCGCTGTTCCTTGGGAGGGTCTCCTCTGAGTGATTGACTAC
CCGTCAGCGGGGGTCTTTCATGGGTAACAGTTTCTTGAAGTTGGAGAACAACATTCTGAGGGTAGGAGTC
GAATATTAAGTAATCCTGACTCAATTAGCCACTGTTTTGAATCCACATACTCCAATACTCCTGAAATAGT
TCATTATGGACAGCGCAGAAAGAGCTGGGGAGAATTGTGAAATTGTTATCCGCTCACAATTCCACACAAC
ATACGAGCCGGAAGCATAAAGTGTAAAGCCTGGGGTGCCTAATGAGTGAGCTAACTCACATTAATTGCGT
TGCGCTCACTGCCCGCTTTCCAGTCGGGAAACCTGTCGTGCCAGCTGCATTAATGAATCGGCCAACGCGC
GGGGAGAGGCGGTTTGCGTATTGGGCGCTCTTCCGCTTCCTCGCTCACTGACTCGCTGCGCTCGGTCGTT
CGGCTGCGGCGAGCGGTATCAGCTCACTCAAAGGCGGTAATACGGTTATCCACAGAATCAGGGGATAACG
CAGGAAAGAACATGTGAGCAAAAGGCCAGCAAAAGGCCAGGAACCGTAAAAAGGCCGCGTTGCTGGCGTT
TTTCCATAGGCTCCGCCCCCCTGACGAGCATCACAAAAATCGACGCTCAAGTCAGAGGTGGCGAAACCCG
ACAGGACTATAAAGATACCAGGCGTTTCCCCCTGGAAGCTCCCTCGTGCGCTCTCCTGTTCCGACCCTGC
CGCTTACCGGATACCTGTCCGCCTTTCTCCCTTCGGGAAGCGTGGCGCTTTCTCATAGCTCACGCTGTAG
GTATCTCAGTTCGGTGTAGGTCGTTCGCTCCAAGCTGGGCTGTGTGCACGAACCCCCCGTTCAGCCCGAC
CGCTGCGCCTTATCCGGTAACTATCGTCTTGAGTCCAACCCGGTAAGACACGACTTATCGCCACTGGCAG
CAGCCACTGGTAACAGGATTAGCAGAGCGAGGTATGTAGGCGGTGCTACAGAGTTCTTGAAGTGGTGGCC
TAACTACGGCTACACTAGAAGAACAGTATTTGGTATCTGCGCTCTGCTGAAGCCAGTTACCTTCGGAAAA
AGAGTTGGTAGCTCTTGATCCGGCAAACAAACCACCGCTGGTAGCGGTGGTTTTTTTGTTTGCAAGCAGC
AGATTACGCGCAGAAAAAAAGGATCTCAAGAAGATCCTTTGATCTTTTCTACGGGGTCTGACGCTCAGTG
GAACGAAAACTCACGTTAAGGGATTTTGGTCATGAGATTATCAAAAAGGATCTTCACCTAGATCCTTTTA
AATTAAAAATGAAGTTTTAAATCAATCTAAAGTATATATGAGTAAACTTGGTCTGACAGTTACCAATGCT
TAATCAGTGAGGCACCTATCTCAGCGATCTGTCTATTTCGTTCATCCATAGTTGCCTGACTCCCCGTCGT
GTAGATAACTACGATACGGGAGGGCTTACCATCTGGCCCCAGTGCTGCAATGATACCGCGAGACCCACGC
TCACCGGCTCCAGATTTATCAGCAATAAACCAGCCAGCCGGAAGGGCCGAGCGCAGAAGTGGTCCTGCAA
CTTTATCCGCCTCCATCCAGTCTATTAATTGTTGCCGGGAAGCTAGAGTAAGTAGTTCGCCAGTTAATAG
TTTGCGCAACGTTGTTGCCATTGCTACAGGCATCGTGGTGTCACGCTCGTCGTTTGGTATGGCTTCATTC
AGCTCCGGTTCCCAACGATCAAGGCGAGTTACATGATCCCCCATGTTGTGCAAAAAAGCGGTTAGCTCCT
TCGGTCCTCCGATCGTTGTCAGAAGTAAGTTGGCCGCAGTGTTATCACTCATGGTTATGGCAGCACTGCA
TAATTCTCTTACTGTCATGCCATCCGTAAGATGCTTTTCTGTGACTGGTGAGTACTCAACCAAGTCATTC
TGAGAATAGTGTATGCGGCGACCGAGTTGCTCTTGCCCGGCGTCAATACGGGATAATACCGCGCCACATA
GCAGAACTTTAAAAGTGCTCATCATTGGAAAACGTTCTTCGGGGCGAAAACTCTCAAGGATCTTACCGCT
GTTGAGATCCAGTTCGATGTAACCCACTCGTGCACCCAACTGATCTTCAGCATCTTTTACTTTCACCAGC
GTTTCTGGGTGAGCAAAAACAGGAAGGCAAAATGCCGCAAAAAAGGGAATAAGGGCGACACGGAAATGTT
GAATACTCATACTCTTCCTTTTTCAATATTATTGAAGCATTTATCAGGGTTATTGTCTCATGAGCGGATA
CATATTTGAATGTATTTAGAAAAATAAACAAATAGGGGTTCCGCGCACATTTCCCCGAAAAGTGCCACCT
GACGTCTAAGAAACCATTATTATCATGACATTAACCTATAAAAATAGGCGTATCACGAGGCCCTTTCGTC
TCGCGCGTTTCGGTGATGACGGTGAAAACCTCTGACACATGCAGCTCCCGGAGACGGTCACAGCTTGTCT
GTAAGCGGATGCCGGGAGCAGACAAGCCCGTCAGGGCGCGTCAGCGGGTGTTGGCGGGTGTCGGGGCTGG
CTTAACTATGCGGCATCAGAGCAGATTGTACTGAGAGTGCACCATATGCGGTGTGAAATACCGCACAGAT
GCGTAAGGAGAAAATACCGCATCAGGCGCCATTCGCCATTCAGGCTGCGCAACTGTTGGGAAGGGCGATC
GGTGCGGGCCTCTTCGCTATTACGCCAGCTGGCGAAAGGGGGATGTGCTGCAAGGCGATTAAGTTGGGTA
ACGCCAGGGTTTTCCCAGTCACGACGTTGTAAAACGACGGCGCAAGGAATGGTGCATGCAAGGAGATGGC
GCCCAACAGTCCCCCGGCCACGGGGCCTGCCACCATACCCACGCCGAAACAAGCGCTCATGAGCCCGAAG
TGGCGAGCCCGATCTTCCCCATCGGTGATGTCGGCGATATAGGCGCCAGCAACCGCACCTGTGGCGCCGG
TGATGCCGGCCACGATGCGTCCGGCGTAGAGGCGATTAGTCCAATTTGTTAAAGACAGGATATCAGTGGT
CCAGGCTCTAGTTTTGA
Features (pLannotate 1.2.2; 20 found; start..end, strand, type, name):
     86..602     +  LTR            5' LTR: 5' long terminal repeat from murine embryonic stem cell virus
    666..1007    +  misc_feature   MESV Ψ: packaging signal of murine embryonic stem cell virus
   1074..1490    +  CDS            gag (truncated): truncated Moloney murine leukemia virus (MMLV) gag gene lacking the start codon
   1582..2097    +  CDS            TCB1_MOUSE: Experimental evidence at protein level: Swiss-Prot protein existence level 1. From Mus musculus (Mouse).
   2121..2681    +  misc_feature   IRES: internal ribosome entry site (IRES) of the encephalomyocarditis virus (EMCV)
   2684..3283    +  CDS            PuroR (fragment): puromycin N-acetyltransferase; pac from Streptomyces; confers resistance to puromycin
   3285..3307    +  misc_feature   MCS (fragment): pUC18/19 multiple cloning site
   3427..3941    +  LTR            3' LTR: 3' long terminal repeat from murine embryonic stem cell virus
   4103..4119    -  protein_bind   lac operator: The lac repressor binds to the lac operator to inhibit transcription in E. coli. This inhibition can be relieved by adding lactose or isopropyl-β-D-thiogalactopyranoside (IPTG). lac repressor encoded by lacI
   4127..4157    -  promoter       lac promoter: promoter for the E. coli lac operon
   4172..4193    -  protein_bind   CAP binding site: CAP binding activates transcription in the presence of cAMP. E. coli catabolite activator protein
   4206..4298    -  CDS            lacI (fragment): lac repressor; lacI; The lac repressor binds to the lac operator to inhibit transcription in E. coli. This inhibition can be relieved by adding lactose or isopropyl-β-D-thiogalactopyranoside (IPTG).
   4481..5069    -  rep_origin     ori: high-copy-number ColE1/pMB1/pBR322/pUC origin of replication
   5240..6100    -  CDS            AmpR: β-lactamase; bla; confers resistance to ampicillin, carbenicillin, and related antibiotics
   6101..6205    -  promoter       AmpR promoter: bla
   6300..6335    +  CDS            rop (fragment): Rop protein, which maintains plasmids at low copy number; rop
   6437..6536    +  misc_feature   bom (fragment): basis of mobility region from pBR322
   6542..6691    -  CDS            lacZα (fragment): LacZα fragment of β-galactosidase; lacZ fragment
   6691..6892    -  CDS            TcR (fragment): tetracycline efflux protein; tet; confers resistance to tetracycline
   6893..44      +  CDS            env (fragment) (across the origin): murine leukemia virus gPr80 envelope polyprotein precursor; env; proteolytically cleaved into gp70SU and p15TM subunits
