[The description below was written by a language model from this plasmid's Addgene catalogue record and pLannotate feature annotations shown in this document.]
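Description:
MBC1-PuroIII is an MSCV-type gammaretroviral expression vector built on the pMI-Puro backbone and designed as a recipient for cloning and expressing T cell receptor genes in mammalian cells. The proviral cassette is bounded by 5' and 3' long terminal repeats from murine embryonic stem cell virus. It carries the MESV Ψ packaging signal followed by a truncated MMLV gag segment lacking its start codon, which extends the packaging region and helps encapsidate the vector RNA when packaging functions are supplied in trans. No separate internal promoter is annotated, so transcription of the payload is presumably driven from the 5' LTR.

According to the catalogue entry, the insert consists of a murine TCR-alpha signal peptide and the murine TCR-beta1 constant region (TRBC1). The feature table annotates the mouse TRBC1 coding sequence but does not separately mark the signal peptide. These pre-installed elements suggest that TCR variable sequences are added to complete an expressible TCR gene, although the record does not describe the cloning scheme or sites. Downstream, an EMCV IRES directs cap-independent translation of puromycin N-acetyltransferase from the same transcript, so transduced cells can be selected with puromycin and resistance is linked to expression of the upstream TCR sequence.

In bacteria the plasmid is maintained at high copy through a ColE1/pUC-type origin and selected with ampicillin via β-lactamase. The remaining annotations (lac promoter/operator, and fragments of lacI, lacZα, rop, bom, TcR and env) are backbone remnants with no evident function. The associated work concerns the reactivity of human islet T cells in type 1 diabetes.
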