Addgene plasmid #153419: MBC1-PuroIII
Purpose: MSCV backbone with murine TCR-alpha signal peptide and murine TCR-beta1 constant region (TRBC1) for expression of TCR genes
Depositing lab: Maki Nakayama. Depositing organization: University of Colorado Denver and Anschutz Medical Campus. Publication: Human islet T cells are highly reactive to preproinsulin in type 1 diabetes. Anderson AM, Landry LG, Alkanani AA, Pyle L, Powers AC, Atkinson MA, Mathews CE, Roep BO, Michels AW, Nakayama M. Proc Natl Acad Sci U S A. 2021 Oct 12;118(41). pii: 2107208118. doi: 10.1073/pnas.2107208118. PubMed 34611019.
Backbone
  Vector backbone: pMI-Puro
  Backbone manufacturer: Maki Nakayama
  Vector type: Mammalian Expression, Retroviral
  Selectable markers: Puromycin
Growth in bacteria
  Bacterial resistance: Ampicillin, 100 μg/mL
  Growth temperature: 37°C
  Growth strain: NEB Stable
  Copy number: High Copy
Gene/Insert
  Gene/Insert name: murine TCR-alpha signal peptide and murine TCR-beta1 constant region (TRBC1)
  Species: M. musculus (mouse)
Terms and licenses: Academic/Nonprofit Terms; Industry Terms: Not Available to Industry
Depositor comments: Second gene is puromycin-resistant gene
How to cite: MBC1-PuroIII was a gift from Maki Nakayama (Addgene plasmid # 153419 ; http://n2t.net/addgene:153419 ; RRID:Addgene_153419)
